>Addgene plasmid #217027 | pIAR015 | addgene full sequence | sequence record 431365 | Addgene NGS Result
TTAAATAAAGATTCTTCGCCTTGGTAGCCATCTTCAGTTCCAGTGTTTGCTTCAAATACTAAGTATTTGT
GGCCTTTATCTTCTACGTAGTGAGGATCTCTCAGCGTATGGTTGTCGCCTGAGCTGTAGTTGCCTTCATC
GATGAACTGCTGTACATTTTGATACGTTTTTCCGTCACCGTCAAAGATTGATTTATAATCCTCTACACCG
TTGATGTTCAAAGAGCTGTCTGATGCTGATACGTTAACTTGTGCAGTTGTCAGTGTTTGTTTGCCGTAAT
GTTTACCGGAGAAATCAGTGTAGAATAAACGGATTTTTCCGTCAGATGTAAATGTGGCTGAACCTGACCA
TTCTTGTGTTTGGTCTTTTAGGATAGAATCATTTGCATCGAATTTGTCGCTGTCTTTAAAGACGCGGCCA
GCGTTTTTCCAGCTGTCAATAGAAGTTTCGCCGACTTTTTGATAGAACATGTAAATCGATGTGTCATCCG
CATTTTTAGGATCTCCGGCTAATGCAAAGACGATGTGGTAGCCGTGATAGTTTGCGACAGTGCCGTCAGC
GTTTTGTAATGGCCAGCTGTCCCAAACGTCCAGGCCTTTTGCAGAAGAGATATTTTTAATTGTGGACGAA
TCAAATTCAGAAACTTGATATTTTTCATTTTTTTGCTGTTCAGGGATTTGCAGCATATCATGGCGTGTAA
TATGGGAAATGCCGTATGTTTCCTTATATGGCTTTTGGTTCGTTTCTTTCGCAAACGCTTGAGTTGCGCC
TCCTGCCAGCAGTGCGGTAGTAAAGGTTAATACTGTTGCTTGTTTTGCAAACTTTTTGATGTTCATCGTC
GCTCAGAAGAACTCGTCAAGAAGGCGATAGAAGGCGATGCGCTGCGAATCGGGAGCGGCGATACCGTAAA
GCACGAGGAAGCGGTCAGCCCATTCGCCGCCAAGCTCTTCAGCAATATCACGGGTAGCCAACGCTATGTC
CTGATAGCGGTCCGCCACACCCAGCCGGCCACAGTCGATGAATCCAGAAAAGCGGCCATTTTCCACCATG
ATATTCGGCAAGCAGGCATCGCCATGGGTCACGACGAGATCCTCGCCGTCGGGCATCCGCGCCTTGAGCC
TGGCGAACAGTTCGGCTGGCGCGAGCCCCTGATGCTCTTCGTCCAGATCATCCTGATCGACAAGACCGGC
TTCCATCCGAGTACGTGCTCGCTCGATGCGATGTTTCGCTTGGTGGTCGAATGGGCAGGTAGCCGGATCA
AGCGTATGCAGCCGCCGCATTGCATCAGCCATGATGGATACTTTCTCGGCAGGAGCAAGGTGAGATGACA
GGAGATCCTGCCCCGGCACTTCGCCCAATAGCAGCCAGTCCCTTCCCGCTTCAGTGACAACGTCGAGCAC
AGCTGCGCAAGGAACGCCCGTCGTGGCCAGCCACGATAGCCGCGCTGCCTCGTCTTGGAGTTCATTCAGG
GCACCGGACAGGTCGGTCTTGACAAAAAGAACCGGGCGCCCCTGCGCTGACAGCCGGAACACGGCGGCAT
CAGAGCAGCCGATTGTCTGTTGTGCCCAGTCATAGCCGAATAGCCTCTCCACCCAAGCGGCCGGAGAACC
TGCGTGCAATCCATCTTGTTCAATCATGCGAAACGATCCTCATCCTGTTTGCAGGGCTTCCCAACCTTAC
CAGAGGGCGCCCCAGCTGGCAATTCCGGTCACGACGTTGTAAAACGACGGCCAGTGCCAAGCTTCACCAC
CGGGCCTTTGTCGATGGCCGGCTATGTCGGGCTGCCGGCACCTGGCTGCGAAGTGAAGCTGGTGCCGGTG
GGCGACAAGCTCGAGGCGCGCTTCCGTGGCCCGCATATCATGCCGGGCTACTGGCGCTCGCCGCAGCAGA
CCGCCGAGGCGTTCGACGAGGAGGGCTTCTACTGTTCGGGCGACGCGTTGAAGCTGGCCGATGCCAGGCA
GCCCGAGCTTGGCCTGATGTTCGATGGCCGTATCGCTGAGGACTTCAAACTTTCGTCCGGGGTATTCGTC
AGTGTCGGGCCGCTGCGCAACCGCGCAGTGCTGGAGGGCTCGCCTTACGTACAGGACATCGTGGTCACCG
CGCCGGACCGTGAATGCCTGGGCCTGCTGGTGTTCCCGCGTCTGCCCGAGTGTCGGCGCCTGGCCGGGCT
GGCAGAGGATGCCAGCGATGCGCGGGTGCTGGCCAACGACACCGTGCGCAGTTGGTTCGCTGACTGGCTG
GAGCGCTTGAACCGCGATGCCCAAGGCAACGCCAGCCGTATCGAATGGCTGTCGCTGCTGGCCGAGCCGC
CGTCGATCGACGCCGGTGAAATCACCGACAAGGGCTCGATCAATCAGCGCGCCGTGCTGCAGCGGCGCGC
CGCTCAGGTCGAGGCGCTGTACCGTGGCGAAGACCCCGACGCATTGCACGCCAAGGTGCGGCCTTGAGTG
CGGCCGGGCTGTGCACCGTCTTCGAGGACACGGCCATCGTCCAGGATATCTCATTGCCGAATCGTTCTGA
AACCCACGTGCGAGGTCGTCATGAACACCGGCTGCGGCTGGCGTGCCGAGGGGCGGTAGCGCATGCAGCG
GTCCGCCGAACACAGGTGCGAGCCGCCTTTGATTACCGCCACCGGCACGCCGGGGTCTGCCGGGTCGAAG
CTGTCACTCAGGGCCGGGCCTGAGGGGTCGAGCTTGGCGTCGCGCTGTGCGTCATGGCCTGGCCGATAGC
CCGTGCGAGTCAGCTCCCAGACATTGCCGCCGGCATCGAACAGGCCAAAGCCGTTGGCCGGGAAGCAACC
CACGGGCGATGTACCGGTAAAACCATCCTTCGCCGCATTGCGATAAGGGAACTGACCCTGCCAGGTATTG
GCCATGAGCTTGCCCTTGGGCTGCTCGGTGGTACCCCAGCTGAAGTCGGCATCGGTCAGGCCGCCGCGCA
TGGCGTATTCCAGCTGCGCCTCGCTGGGCAGTTCGCGGCCTGCCCAGCGGGCATAGGCCTGGGCATCTTC
CAGGGCGATCTGCACCACCGGATGGTTGTCCAGCCCGGCCAGGCTGCTGCCCGGCCCTTGCGGGTGTCGC
CAGTTGGCGCCGGGCACGAACTGCCAGCCGGGGCCGAGCACGTCCGCACCCTGATGAAACACCATCGCAC
CCGGTATCCGCAGCGCGTCGGGCAGGGCAGGGTCGTCCTCGACACGGGTACCGCGCTCGGCATGGGTGAC
ATACCCCGTGGCCTTGACGAAGCGCGCGAAGAATTCGTAATCATGTCATAGCTGTTTCCTGTGTGAGGCG
TTTTTCCATAGGCTCCGCCCCCCTGACGAGCATCACAAAAATCGACGCTCAAGTCAGAGGTGGCGAAACC
CGACAGGACTATAAAGATACCAGGCGTTTCCCCCTGGAAGCTCCCTCGTGCGCTCTCCTGTTCCGACCCT
GCCGCTTACCGGATACCTGTCCGCCTTTCTCCCTTCGGGAAGCGTGGCGCTTTCTCATAGCTCACGCTGT
AGGTATCTCAGTTCGGTGTAGGTCGTTCGCTCCAAGCTGGGCTGTGTGCACGAACCCCCCGTTCAGCCCG
ACCGCTGCGCCTTATCCGGTAACTATCGTCTTGAGTCCAACCCGGTAAGACACGACTTATCGCCACTGGC
AGCAGCCACTGGTAACAGGATTAGCAGAGCGAGGTATGTAGGCGGTGCTACAGAGTTCTTGAAGTGGTGG
CCTAACTACGGCTACACTAGAAGAACAGTATTTGGTATCTGCGCTCTGCTGAAGCCAGTTACCTTCGGAA
AAAGAGTTGGTAGCTCTTGATCCGGCAAACAAACCACCGCTGGTAGCGGTGGTTTTTTTGTTTGCAAGCA
GCAGATTACGCGCAGAAAAAAAGGATCTCAAGAAGATCCTTTGATCTTTTCTACGGGGTCTGATTATTTG
TTAACTGTTAATTGTCCTTGTTCAAGGATGCTGTCTTTGACAACAGATGTTTTCTTGCCTTTGATGTTCA
GCAGGAAGCTCGGCGCAAACGTTGATTGTTTGTCTGCGTAGAATCCTCTGTTTGTCATATAGCTTGTAAT
CACGACATTGTTTCCTTTCGCTTGAGGTACAGCGAAGTGTGAGTAAGTAAAGGTTACATCGTTAGGATCA
AGATCCATTTTTAACACAAGGCCAGTTTTGTTCAGCGGCTTGTATGGGCCAGTTAAAGAATTAGAAACAT
AACCAAGCATGTAAATATCGTTAGACGTAATGCCGTCAATCGTCATTTTTGATCCGCGGGAGTCAGTGAA
CAGGTACCATTTGCCGTTCATTTTAAAGACGTTCGCGCGTTCAATTTCATCTGTTACTGTGTTAGATGCA
ATCAGCGGTTTCATCACTTTTTTCAGTGTGTAATCATCGTTTAGCTCAATCATACCGAGAGCGCCGTTTG
CTAACTCAGCCGTGCGTTTTTTATCGCTTTGCAGAAGTTTTTGACTTTCTTGACGGAAGAATGATGTGCT
TTTGCCATAGTATGCTTTG
Features (pLannotate 1.2.2; 6 found; start..end, strand, type, name):
    846..1637    -  CDS            neo: KKA2_KLEPN - Also known as kan, nptII. Experimental evidence at protein level: Swiss-Prot protein existence level 1. Resistance to kanamycin, neomycin, paromomycin, ribostamycin, butirosin and gentamicin B. From Klebsiella pneumoniae.
   1708..1736    -  CDS            lacZα (fragment): LacZα fragment of β-galactosidase; lacZ fragment
   1845..1934    +  CDS            entE (fragment): ENTE_ECOLI - Experimental evidence at protein level: Swiss-Prot protein existence level 1. Involved in the biosynthesis of the siderophore enterobactin (enterochelin), which is a macrocyclic trimeric lactone of N-(2,3- dihydroxybenzoyl)-serine. The serine trilactone serves as a scaffolding for the three catechol functionalities that provide hexadentate coordination for the tightly ligated iron(2+) atoms. EntE proccesses via a two-step adenylation-ligation reaction (bi-uni-uni-bi ping-pong mechanism). First, it catalyzes the activation of the carboxylate group of 2,3-dihydroxy-benzoate (DHB), v
   2510..3250    -  CDS            FGE_MYCTU (fragment): Experimental evidence at protein level: Swiss-Prot protein existence level 1. Oxidase that catalyzes the conversion of cysteine to 3- oxoalanine on target proteins. 3-oxoalanine modification, which is also named formylglycine (fGly), occurs in the maturation of arylsulfatases and some alkaline phosphatases that use the hydrated form of 3- oxoalanine as a catalytic nucleophile. From Mycobacterium tuberculosis (strain ATCC 25618 / H37Rv).
   3293..3881    -  rep_origin     ori: high-copy-number ColE1/pMB1/pBR322/pUC origin of replication
   3914..836     -  CDS            SacB (across the origin): secreted levansucrase that renders bacterial growth sensitive to sucrose; Bacillus subtilis sacB; negative selection marker
