[The description below was written by a language model from this plasmid's Addgene catalogue record and pLannotate feature annotations shown in this document.]
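Description:
pIAR015 is a bacterial gene-replacement (allelic exchange) plasmid built on the pK18sB backbone and intended for markerless genome editing of Pseudomonas putida KT2440. The 4,499 bp construct is propagated in E. coli through a high-copy ColE1/pUC-type origin, which is generally not expected to replicate in Pseudomonas, so the plasmid behaves there as a suicide vector. It is selected with kanamycin via the neo/nptII aminoglycoside phosphotransferase gene. It also carries Bacillus subtilis sacB, encoding levansucrase, which makes cells sensitive to sucrose and so provides counterselection. A short lacZα remnant marks the former cloning site; the record notes that 45 bp of backbone were lost during digestion and assembly.

The roughly 1.5 kb insert, joined by Gibson assembly, consists of partial sequences of PP_3353 and PP_3356 (fcs) from P. putida KT2440. These serve as homology arms flanking the chromosomal region to be removed. The automated annotation labels parts of this region as fragments resembling E. coli EntE and a Mycobacterium formylglycine-generating enzyme. These are most plausibly similarity hits to the P. putida arms rather than real heterologous genes, with the adenylating enzyme EntE resembling the CoA ligase-type fcs product.

In typical use of such a vector, kanamycin selects for integration at one arm, and sucrose then selects for a second crossover that excises the backbone, leaving either the wild-type locus or the deletion. The stated purpose is deletion of the "vanillic acid shunt", in work engineering P. putida to produce vanillin from ferulic acid. The record does not list the exact genes removed between the two arms.
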