Addgene plasmid #217027: pIAR015
Purpose: deletion of vanillic_acid_shunt
Depositing lab: Gregg Beckham. Depositing organization: National Laboratory of the Rockies (NLR). Publication: Production of Vanillin From Ferulic Acid by Pseudomonas putida KT2440 Using Metabolic Engineering and In Situ Product Recovery. Ruhl IA, Woodworth SP, Haugen SJ, Alt HM, Beckham GT, Johnson CW. Microb Biotechnol. 2025 May;18(5):e70152. doi: 10.1111/1751-7915.70152. PubMed 40410945.
Backbone
  Vector backbone: pK18sB
  Backbone size w/o insert (bp): 3038
  Total vector size (bp): 4499
  Modifications to backbone: deletion of 45 bps during digestion and insert assembly
  Vector type: Bacterial gene replacement
Growth in bacteria
  Bacterial resistance: Kanamycin, 50 μg/mL
  Growth temperature: 37°C
  Growth strain: DH5alpha
  Growth instructions: 50 μg/mL of kanamycin
  Copy number: Unknown
Gene/Insert
  Gene/Insert name: partial sequences of PP_3353 and PP_3356 (fcs)
  Species: Pseudomonas putida KT2440
  Insert size (bp): 1506
  Mutation: none
  Tag / fusion protein: none
  Cloning method: Gibson Cloning
  Sequencing primers: 5′ tatagtcctgtcgggtttcg; 3′ cttcccaaccttaccagag
Terms and licenses: Academic/Nonprofit Terms; Industry Terms: Not Available to Industry
How to cite: pIAR015 was a gift from Gregg Beckham (Addgene plasmid # 217027 ; http://n2t.net/addgene:217027 ; RRID:Addgene_217027)
